>Addgene plasmid #42046 | pcDNA5/FRT/TO/FLAG-HA-SBP-TNRC6A-NES-mut | depositor full sequence | sequence record 56822 | pcDNA5/FRT/TO/FLAG-HA-SBP-TNRC6A-NES-mut sequence 10499 bps
GTTGACATTGATTATTGACTAGTTATTAATAGTAATCAATTACGGGGTCATTAGTTCATAGCCCATATAT
GGAGTTCCGCGTTACATAACTTACGGTAAATGGCCCGCCTGGCTGACCGCCCAACGACCCCCGCCCATTG
ACGTCAATAATGACGTATGTTCCCATAGTAACGCCAATAGGGACTTTCCATTGACGTCAATGGGTGGAGT
ATTTACGGTAAACTGCCCACTTGGCAGTACATCAAGTGTATCATATGCCAAGTACGCCCCCTATTGACGT
CAATGACGGTAAATGGCCCGCCTGGCATTATGCCCAGTACATGACCTTATGGGACTTTCCTACTTGGCAG
TACATCTACGTATTAGTCATCGCTATTACCATGGTGATGCGGTTTTGGCAGTACATCAATGGGCGTGGAT
AGCGGTTTGACTCACGGGGATTTCCAAGTCTCCACCCCATTGACGTCAATGGGAGTTTGTTTTGGCACCA
AAATCAACGGGACTTTCCAAAATGTCGTAACAACTCCGCCCCATTGACGCAAATGGGCGGTAGGCGTGTA
CGGTGGGAGGTCTATATAAGCAGAGCTCTCCCTATCAGTGATAGAGATCTCCCTATCAGTGATAGAGATC
GTCGACGAGCTCGTTTAGTGAACCGTCAGATCGCCTGGAGACGCCATCCACGCTGTTTTGACCTCCATAG
AAGACACCGGGACCGATCCAGCCTCCGGACTCTAGCGTTTCCACCGCGGTGGCGGCCGCCACCATGGATT
ACAAGGATGACGACGACGATAAGTACCCATACGATGTTCCAGATTACGCTTCTATGGACGAGAAGACCAC
CGGCTGGCGGGGCGGCCACGTGGTGGAGGGCCTGGCCGGCGAGCTGGAGCAGCTGCGGGCCAGGCTGGAG
CACCACCCTCAGGGCCAGCGGGAGCCCTGCCCGGGCGGATCCATGGATGCTGATTCTGCCTCCAGTTCTG
AATCAGAGAGAAACATCACTATCATGGCTTCAGGGAACACAGGTGGTGAAAAAGATGGCCTTCGGAATAG
CACTGGACTTGGTTCCCAAAACAAGTTTGTAGTTGGTAGCAGCAGCAATAATGTGGGCCATGGAAGTAGT
ACTGGGCCATGGGGTTTTTCCCATGGAGCCATAATAAGCACATGTCAGGTCTCTGTGGATGCTCCTGAAA
GCAAATCTGAAAGTAGCAACAATAGAATGAATGCTTGGGGCACTGTAAGTTCTTCATCAAATGGAGGGTT
AAATCCAAGCACTTTGAATTCAGCTAGCAACCATGGTGCCTGGCCAGTATTAGAGAACAATGGACTTGCC
CTAAAAGGGCCTGTAGGGAGTGGTAGTTCTGGCATTAATATTCAGTGCAGTACTATAGGCCAGATGCCTA
ACAATCAGAGTATTAACTCTAAAGTGAGTGGTGGTTCTACCCATGGTACCTGGGGAAGCCTTCAGGAAAC
TTGTGAATCTGAAGTAAGTGGTACACAGAAGGTTTCATTCAGTGGTCAACCTCAAAATATTACCACTGAA
ATGACTGGACCAAATAACACTACTAACTTTATGACCTCTAGTTTACCAAACTCCGGTTCAGTGCAGAATA
ATGAGCTGCCTAGTAGTAACACAGGGGCCTGGCGTGTGAGCACAATGAATCATCCTCAGATGCAGGCTCC
ATCAGGTATGAATGGCACTTCCCTTTCTCACCTTAGCAATGGAGAGTCAAAAAGTGGAGGCTCTTATGGT
ACTACATGGGGTGCCTATGGTTCTAATTACTCTGGAGACAAATGTTCAGGCCCTAATGGCCAAGCTAATG
GTGACACTGTGAATGCAACTCTAATGCAGCCTGGCGTAAATGGTCCTATGGGCACTAACTTTCAAGTTAA
CACAAACAAAGGAGGTGGTGTGTGGGAATCTGGTGCAGCAAACTCCCAGAGTACATCATGGGGAAGTGGA
AATGGCGCAAATTCTGGAGGAAGTCGAAGAGGATGGGGAACCCCTGCACAAAACACTGGCACTAATTTAC
CCAGCGTTGAGTGGAACAAACTGCCTAGCAATCAGCATTCCAATGATAGTGCAAATGGCAATGGTAAGAC
GTTTACAAATGGATGGAAATCTACTGAGGAAGAGGATCAGGGTTCTGCCACATCTCAGACAAATGAGCAA
AGCAGTGTGTGGGCCAAAACAGGAGGTACAGTGGAGAGCGATGGTAGTACAGAAAGCACTGGACGCCTTG
AGGAAAAAGGAACTGGGGAAAGTCAGAGTAGAGACAGAAGAAAAATTGATCAGCACACATTACTCCAAAG
CATTGTAAACAGAACTGACTTAGATCCACGTGTCCTGTCCAACTCTGGTTGGGGACAGACTCCTATTAAG
CAGAATACTGCCTGGGATACAGAAACATCACCTAGAGGGGAACGAAAGACTGACAATGGGACAGAGGCCT
GGGGAAGCTCTGCAACACAGACTTTTAACTCAGGGGCATGTATAGATAAGACTAGCCCTAATGGTAATGA
TACCTCATCTGTATCAGGGTGGGGCGATCCCAAACCTGCTCTGAGGTGGGGAGATTCCAAAGGCTCAAAC
TGCCAGGGGGGGTGGGAAGATGATTCTGCTGCTACAGGAATGGTCAAGAGCAATCAGTGGGGGAATTGCA
AAGAGGAGAAGGCTGCATGGAATGACTCGCAAAAGAATAAACAGGGATGGGGTGATGGACAAAAATCAAG
CCAAGGGTGGTCTGTTTCTGCCAGTGATAACTGGGGAGAAACTTCAAGGAATAACCATTGGGGTGAGGCC
AATAAGAAATCCAGCTCAGGAGGTAGTGACAGTGACAGGTCCGTTTCCGGTTGGAACGAACTTGGTAAAA
CTAGTTCTTTCACTTGGGGAAACAACATAAATCCAAATAATTCATCAGGATGGGATGAATCTTCTAAACC
TACTCCTTCCCAGGGATGGGGAGACCCTCCAAAGTCTAATCAGTCTCTAGGTTGGGGAGATTCGTCAAAG
CCAGTCAGCTCTCCAGACTGGAACAAGCAACAAGACATTGTTGGATCTTGGGGAATCCCACCAGCTACAG
GCAAACCTCCTGGTACAGGCTGGCTGGGGGGACCTATACCAGCCCCAGCAAAAGAAGAAGAACCCACAGG
CTGGGAGGAACCATCCCCAGAATCTATACGTCGCAAAATGGAGATTGATGATGGAACTTCAGCTTGGGGA
GATCCAAGCAAATACAACTACAAAAATGTGAACATGTGGAACAAAAACGTCCCAAATGGCAACAGCCGTT
CAGACCAGCAAGCACAGGTACATCAGCTGCTAACGCCTGCAAGTGCCATCTCAAACAAAGAGGCAAGCAG
TGGCTCTGGCTGGGGTGAGCCCTGGGGGGAGCCTTCTACTCCAGCCACAACTGTGGATAATGGTACTTCA
GCATGGGGTAAGCCCATAGACAGTGGTCCCAGCTGGGGGGAACCCATTGCTGCGGCATCCAGCACATCCA
CGTGGGGCTCCAGCTCTGTTGGTCCACAAGCATTAAGCAAATCTGGGCCAAAATCTATGCAAGATGGCTG
GTGTGGTGATGATATGCCATTGCCTGGAAATCGCCCCACTGGCTGGGAAGAGGAAGAGGATGTGGAGATT
GGAATGTGGAATAGTAATTCATCTCAAGAGCTTAACTCATCTTTAAATTGGCCACCATATACAAAGAAAA
TGTCATCGAAGGGTCTGAGTGGCAAAAAAAGGAGAAGGGAAAGGGGAATGATGAAAGGTGGAAACAAACA
AGAAGAAGCGTGGATAAATCCAGCCGTTAAACAGGCTTCAAACGCCAGTGCTTCGAGAGACTCACCAGAG
GAAAATGTACAAAGCAATAAGATGGACCTTTCTGGAGGAATGTTACAAGACAAACGAATGGAGATAGATA
AACATAGCCTAAATATTGGTGATTACAATCGAACGGTCGGGAAAGGCCCTGGTTCTCGGCCTCAGATTTC
CAAAGAGTCTTCCATGGAGCGCAATCCTTATTTTGATAAGGATGGCATTGTAGCAGATGAATCCCAAAAC
ATGCAGTTTATGTCCAGTCAAAGCATGAAGCTTCCCCCTTCAAATAGTGCACTACCTAACCAGGCCCTTG
GCTCCATAGCAGGGCTGGGTATGCAAAACTTGAATTCTGTTAGACAGAATGGCAATCCCAGTATGTTTGG
TGTTGGAAACACAGCAGCACAACCCCGGGGCATGCAGCAGCCTCCAGCACAACCTCTTAGTTCATCTCAG
CCTAATCTCCGTGCTCAAGTGCCTCCTCCATTACTCTCCCCTCAGGTTCCAGTTTCATTGCTGAAGTATG
CACCAAACAACGGTGGCCTGAATCCACTCTTTGGCCCTCAACAGGTAGCCATGCTGAACCAGCTATCCCA
GCTAAACCAGCTTTCTCAGATCTCCCAGTTACAGCGATTGTTAGCGCAGCAGCAAAGGGCGCAGAGTCAG
AGAAGCGTGCCTTCTGGGAACCGGCCGCAGCAAGACCAGCAGGGTCGACCTCTTAGTGTGCAGCAGCAAA
TGATGCAACAATCTCGTCAACTTGATCCAAACCTGTTGGTGAAGCAGCAGACTCCACCATCTCAGCAGCA
GCCACTCCATCAGCCAGCCATGAAGTCTTTCCTTGACAATGTCATGCCCCACACTACACCTGAGCTGCAA
AAAGGGCCATCACCAATAAATGCTTTCAGCAACTTCCCTATAGGCTTGAACTCAAACTTGAATGTAAATA
TGGATATGAACAGTATTAAAGAGCCACAGTCAAGACTAAGGAAGTGGACGACAGTGGACAGCATTTCTGT
GAACACATCTTTGGATCAAAACTCCAGCAAACATGGTGCTATTTCAAGTGGTTTCAGGCTGGAAGAGTCT
CCATTTGTTCCCTATGACTTTATGAACAGCAGTACTTCACCAGCCAGTCCTCCAGGTTCAATAGGAGATG
GCTGGCCACGTGCCAAATCGCCTAACGGCTCTAGCAGTGTTAATTGGCCACCAGAATTTCGTCCTGGTGA
GCCATGGAAAGGTTATCCAAACATTGACCCTGAAACTGACCCTTACGTCACTCCTGGCAGTGTCATAAAC
AATCTTTCAATTAATACTGTGCGGGAAGTTGACCACCTCAGGGACAGGAACAGTGGGTCATCCTCATCCT
TGAACACCACGCTGCCTTCAACTAGTGCCTGGTCATCCATTCGTGCCTCCAACTACAACGTTCCCCTCAG
CAGTACAGCACAAAGCACTTCAGCCAGAAATAGTGATTCCAAATTGACATGGTCTCCTGGTTCAGTTACA
AACACCTCTCTGGCTCATGAGCTGTGGAAGGTCCCTTTGCCACCTAAAAACATCACTGCTCCGTCCCGCC
CACCTCCGGGACTGACTGGTCAGAAGCCACCCTTGTCTACGTGGGATAATTCTCCCCTTCGTATAGGTGG
AGGATGGGGAAATTCTGACGCCAGATATACCCCAGGTTCCAGCTGGGGTGAGAGCAGCTCAGGGAGAATA
ACAAATTGGCTTGTTCTAAAAAACCTTACACCTCAGATCGATGGCTCAACTCTGCGCACTCTGTGCATGC
AGCACGGCCCGCTGATCACATTCCACCTGAACCTCCCTCACGGAAATGCTCTGGTCCGCTACAGTTCAAA
AGAAGAGGTAGTGAAGGCACAAAAGTCTCTGCACATGTGTGTACTGGGGAACACTACTATTCTTGCTGAG
TTTGCCAGTGAAGAGGAGATCAGTCGTTTCTTTGCACAAAGCCAGTCTCTGACCCCTTCTCCCGGCTGGC
AGTCTCTCGGGTCCAGCCAGAGCCGGCTGGGCTCCCTCGACTGTTCCCACTCATTCTCCAGCCGGACCGA
TCTCAATCACTGGAATGGTGCTGGGCTGTCGGGAACTAACTGTGGAGACCTTCACGGCACTTCACTCTGG
GGGACCCCGCATTATTCCACAAGCCTGTGGGGTCCCCCAAGCAGCAGCGACCCCCGAGGAATTAGCAGCC
CATCTCCCATTAACGCTTTTCTTTCTGTTGACCACCTGGGTGGGGGTGGAGAGTCCATGTAATCTAGGAT
ATCAAGCTTATCGATACCGTCGACCTCGAGGGGGGGCCCGGTACCTTAATTAATTAAGGTACCAGGTAAG
TGTACCCAATTCGCCCTATAGTGAGTCGTATTACAATTCACTCGAAACCCGCTGATCAGCCTCGACTGTG
CCTTCTAGTTGCCAGCCATCTGTTGTTTGCCCCTCCCCCGTGCCTTCCTTGACCCTGGAAGGTGCCACTC
CCACTGTCCTTTCCTAATAAAATGAGGAAATTGCATCGCATTGTCTGAGTAGGTGTCATTCTATTCTGGG
GGGTGGGGTGGGGCAGGACAGCAAGGGGGAGGATTGGGAAGACAATAGCAGGCATGCTGGGGATGCGGTG
GGCTCTATGGCTTCTGAGGCGGAAAGAACCAGCTGGGGCTCTAGGGGGTATCCCC
[124 nt withheld, positions 6496-6619]
C
[91 nt withheld, positions 6621-6711]
AGGGTGATGGTTCACGTACCTAGAAGTTCCTATTCCGAAGTTCCTATTCTCTAGAAAGTATAGGAACTTC
CTTGGCCAAAAAGCCTGAACTCACCGCGACGTCTGTCGAGAAGTTTCTGATCGAAAAGTTCGACAGCGTC
TCCGACCTGATGCAGCTCTCGGAGGGCGAAGAATCTCGTGCTTTCAGCTTCGATGTAGGAGGGCGTGGAT
ATGTCCTGCGGGTAAATAGCTGCGCCGATGGTTTCTACAAAGATCGTTATGTTTATCGGCACTTTGCATC
GGCCGCGCTCCCGATTCCGGAAGTGCTTGACATTGGGGAATTCAGCGAGAGCCTGACCTATTGCATCTCC
CGCCGTGCACAGGGTGTCACGTTGCAAGACCTGCCTGAAACCGAACTGCCCGCTGTTCTGCAGCCGGTCG
CGGAGGCCATGGATGCGATCGCTGCGGCCGATCTTAGCCAGACGAGCGGGTTCGGCCCATTCGGACCGCA
AGGAATCGGTCAATACACTACATGGCGTGATTTCATATGCGCGATTGCTGATCCCCATGTGTATCACTGG
CAAACTGTGATGGACGACACCGTCAGTGCGTCCGTCGCGCAGGCTCTCGATGAGCTGATGCTTTGGGCCG
AGGACTGCCCCGAAGTCCGGCACCTCGTGCACGCGGATTTCGGCTCCAACAATGTCCTGACGGACAATGG
CCGCATAACAGCGGTCATTGACTGGAGCGAGGCGATGTTCGGGGATTCCCAATACGAGGTCGCCAACATC
TTCTTCTGGAGGCCGTGGTTGGCTTGTATGGAGCAGCAGACGCGCTACTTCGAGCGGAGGCATCCGGAGC
TTGCAGGATCGCCGCGGCTCCGGGCGTATATGCTCCGCATTGGTCTTGACCAACTCTATCAGAGCTTGGT
TGACGGCAATTTCGATGATGCAGCTTGGGCGCAGGGTCGATGCGACGCAATCGTCCGATCCGGAGCCGGG
ACTGTCGGGCGTACACAAATCGCCCGCAGAAGCGCGGCCGTCTGGACCGATGGCTGTGTAGAAGTACTCG
CCGATAGTGGAAACCGACGCCCCAGCACTCGTCCGAGGGCAAAGGAATAGCACGTACTACGAGATTTCGA
TTCCACCGCCGCCTTCTATGAAAGGTTGGGCTTCGGAATCGTTTTCCGGGACGCCGGCTGGATGATCCTC
CAGCGCGGGGATCTCATGCTGGAGTTCTTCGCCCACCCCAACTTGTTTATTGCAGCTTATAATGGTTACA
AATAAAGCAATAGCATCACAAATTTCACAAATAAAGCATTTTTTTCACTGCATTCTAGTTGTGGTTTGTC
CAAACTCATCAATGTATCTTATCATGTCTGTATACCGTCGACCTCTAGCTAGAGCTTGGCGTAATCATGG
TCATAGCTGTTTCCTGTGTGAAATTGTTATCCGCTCACAATTCCACACAACATACGAGCCGGAAGCATAA
AGTGTAAAGCCTGGGGTGCCTAATGAGTGAGCTAACTCACATTAATTGCGTTGCGCTCACTGCCCGCTTT
CCAGTCGGGAAACCTGTCGTGCCAGCTGCATTAATGAATCGGCCAACGCGCGGGGAGAGGCGGTTTGCGT
ATTGGGCGCTCTTCCGCTTCCTCGCTCACTGACTCGCTGCGCTCGGTCGTTCGGCTGCGGCGAGCGGTAT
CAGCTCACTCAAAGGCGGTAATACGGTTATCCACAGAATCAGGGGATAACGCAGGAAAGAACATGTGAGC
AAAAGGCCAGCAAAAGGCCAGGAACCGTAAAAAGGCCGCGTTGCTGGCGTTTTTCCATAGGCTCCGCCCC
CCTGACGAGCATCACAAAAATCGACGCTCAAGTCAGAGGTGGCGAAACCCGACAGGACTATAAAGATACC
AGGCGTTTCCCCCTGGAAGCTCCCTCGTGCGCTCTCCTGTTCCGACCCTGCCGCTTACCGGATACCTGTC
CGCCTTTCTCCCTTCGGGAAGCGTGGCGCTTTCTCATAGCTCACGCTGTAGGTATCTCAGTTCGGTGTAG
GTCGTTCGCTCCAAGCTGGGCTGTGTGCACGAACCCCCCGTTCAGCCCGACCGCTGCGCCTTATCCGGTA
ACTATCGTCTTGAGTCCAACCCGGTAAGACACGACTTATCGCCACTGGCAGCAGCCACTGGTAACAGGAT
TAGCAGAGCGAGGTATGTAGGCGGTGCTACAGAGTTCTTGAAGTGGTGGCCTAACTACGGCTACACTAGA
AGAACAGTATTTGGTATCTGCGCTCTGCTGAAGCCAGTTACCTTCGGAAAAAGAGTTGGTAGCTCTTGAT
CCGGCAAACAAACCACCGCTGGTAGCGGTGGTTTTTTTGTTTGCAAGCAGCAGATTACGCGCAGAAAAAA
AGGATCTCAAGAAGATCCTTTGATCTTTTCTACGGGGTCTGACGCTCAGTGGAACGAAAACTCACGTTAA
GGGATTTTGGTCATGAGATTATCAAAAAGGATCTTCACCTAGATCCTTTTAAATTAAAAATGAAGTTTTA
AATCAATCTAAAGTATATATGAGTAAACTTGGTCTGACAGTTACCAATGCTTAATCAGTGAGGCACCTAT
CTCAGCGATCTGTCTATTTCGTTCATCCATAGTTGCCTGACTCCCCGTCGTGTAGATAACTACGATACGG
GAGGGCTTACCATCTGGCCCCAGTGCTGCAATGATACCGCGAGACCCACGCTCACCGGCTCCAGATTTAT
CAGCAATAAACCAGCCAGCCGGAAGGGCCGAGCGCAGAAGTGGTCCTGCAACTTTATCCGCCTCCATCCA
GTCTATTAATTGTTGCCGGGAAGCTAGAGTAAGTAGTTCGCCAGTTAATAGTTTGCGCAACGTTGTTGCC
ATTGCTACAGGCATCGTGGTGTCACGCTCGTCGTTTGGTATGGCTTCATTCAGCTCCGGTTCCCAACGAT
CAAGGCGAGTTACATGATCCCCCATGTTGTGCAAAAAAGCGGTTAGCTCCTTCGGTCCTCCGATCGTTGT
CAGAAGTAAGTTGGCCGCAGTGTTATCACTCATGGTTATGGCAGCACTGCATAATTCTCTTACTGTCATG
CCATCCGTAAGATGCTTTTCTGTGACTGGTGAGTACTCAACCAAGTCATTCTGAGAATAGTGTATGCGGC
GACCGAGTTGCTCTTGCCCGGCGTCAATACGGGATAATACCGCGCCACATAGCAGAACTTTAAAAGTGCT
CATCATTGGAAAACGTTCTTCGGGGCGAAAACTCTCAAGGATCTTACCGCTGTTGAGATCCAGTTCGATG
TAACCCACTCGTGCACCCAACTGATCTTCAGCATCTTTTACTTTCACCAGCGTTTCTGGGTGAGCAAAAA
CAGGAAGGCAAAATGCCGCAAAAAAGGGAATAAGGGCGACACGGAAATGTTGAATACTCATACTCTTCCT
TTTTCAATATTATTGAAGCATTTATCAGGGTTATTGTCTCATGAGCGGATACATATTTGAATGTATTTAG
AAAAATAAACAAATAGGGGTTCCGCGCACATTTCCCCGAAAAGTGCCACCTGACGTCGACGGATCGGGAG
ATCTCCCGATCCCCTATGGTGCACTCTCAGTACAATCTGCTCTGATGCCGCATAGTTAAGCCAGTATCTG
CTCCCTGCTTGTGTGTTGGAGGTCGCTGAGTAGTGCGCGAGCAAAATTTAAGCTACAACAAGGCAAGGCT
TGACCGACAATTGCATGAAGAATCTGCTTAGGGTTAGGCGTTTTGCGCTGCTTCGCGATGTACGGGCCAG
ATATACGC
Features (pLannotate 1.2.2; 27 found; start..end, strand, type, name):
      4..383     +  enhancer       CMV enhancer: human cytomegalovirus immediate early enhancer
    384..587     +  promoter       CMV promoter: human cytomegalovirus (CMV) immediate early promoter
    589..608     +  promoter       PLtetO-1 promoter (fragment): modified phage lambda PL promoter with tet operator sites (Lutz and Bujard, 1997)
    610..629     +  promoter       PLtetO-1 promoter (fragment): modified phage lambda PL promoter with tet operator sites (Lutz and Bujard, 1997)
    637..670     +  promoter       TRE3GV promoter (fragment): 3rd-generation Tet-responsive promoter that can be activated by binding of Tet-On® 3G, optimized for retroviral and lentiviral vectors
    740..759     +  misc_feature   MCS (fragment): pBluescript multiple cloning site
    767..786     +  CDS            3xFLAG (fragment): three tandem FLAG® epitope tags
    794..821     +  CDS            3xHA (fragment): three tandem HA epitope tags
    824..937     +  CDS            SBP: streptavidin-binding peptide selected from a peptide library; binds streptavidin with nanomolar affinity (Keefe et al., 2001)
    953..6079    +  CDS            TNRC6A (fragment): TNR6A_HUMAN - Also known as CAGH26, KIAA1460, TNRC6. Experimental evidence at protein level: Swiss-Prot protein existence level 1. Plays a role in RNA-mediated gene silencing by both micro- RNAs (miRNAs) and short interfering RNAs (siRNAs). Required for miRNA- dependent repression of translation and for siRNA-dependent endonucleolytic cleavage of complementary mRNAs by argonaute family proteins. As a scaffolding protein, associates with argonaute proteins bound to partially complementary mRNAs, and can simultaneously recruit CCR4-NOT and PAN deadenylase complexes. From Homo sapiens (Human).
   6088..6135    +  misc_feature   MCS (fragment): pBluescript multiple cloning site
   6175..6193    -  promoter       T7 promoter: promoter for bacteriophage T7 RNA polymerase
   6226..6450    +  polyA_signal   bGH poly(A) signal: bovine growth hormone polyadenylation signal
   6454..6475    +  promoter       SV40 promoter (fragment): SV40 enhancer and early promoter
   6496..6729    +  rep_origin     f1 ori (fragment) (sequence partly withheld): f1 bacteriophage origin of replication; arrow indicates direction of (+) strand synthesis
   6734..6781    +  protein_bind   FRT: FLP-mediated recombination occurs in the 8-bp core sequence TCTAGAAA (Turan and Bode, 2011). FLP recombinase from the Saccharomyces cerevisiae 2μ plasmid
   6789..7811    +  CDS            HygR: aminoglycoside phosphotransferase from E. coli; aph(4)-Ia; confers resistance to hygromycin
   7821..7946    +  CDS            ble (fragment): BLE_KLEPN - Experimental evidence at protein level: Swiss-Prot protein existence level 1. Binding protein with a strong affinity to the bleomycin family of antibiotics. Binds to CL990; an antimitotic-antibiotic compound. From Klebsiella pneumoniae.
   7941..8062    +  polyA_signal   SV40 poly(A) signal: SV40 polyadenylation signal
   8135..8151    -  protein_bind   lac operator: The lac repressor binds to the lac operator to inhibit transcription in E. coli. This inhibition can be relieved by adding lactose or isopropyl-β-D-thiogalactopyranoside (IPTG). lac repressor encoded by lacI
   8159..8189    -  promoter       lac promoter: promoter for the E. coli lac operon
   8204..8225    -  protein_bind   CAP binding site: CAP binding activates transcription in the presence of cAMP. E. coli catabolite activator protein
   8238..8330    -  CDS            lacI (fragment): lac repressor; lacI; The lac repressor binds to the lac operator to inhibit transcription in E. coli. This inhibition can be relieved by adding lactose or isopropyl-β-D-thiogalactopyranoside (IPTG).
   8513..9101    -  rep_origin     ori: high-copy-number ColE1/pMB1/pBR322/pUC origin of replication
   9272..10132   -  CDS            AmpR: β-lactamase; bla; confers resistance to ampicillin, carbenicillin, and related antibiotics
  10133..10237   -  promoter       AmpR promoter: bla
  10296..10348   -  misc_feature   bom (fragment): basis of mobility region from pBR322
