[The description below was written by a language model from this plasmid's Addgene catalogue record and pLannotate feature annotations shown in this document.]
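Description:
pcDNA5/FRT/TO/FLAG-HA-SBP-TNRC6A-NES-mut is a 10.5 kb mammalian expression plasmid built on a pcDNA5/FRT/TO backbone that was modified to add an N-terminal FLAG-HA-SBP triple tag. It is propagated in E. coli as a high-copy plasmid through a ColE1/pUC-type origin with ampicillin resistance. Hygromycin is the mammalian selectable marker.

The payload is human TNRC6A (GW182), a roughly 5.1 kb coding sequence for the scaffold protein that associates with Argonaute proteins in miRNA- and siRNA-mediated silencing and recruits deadenylase complexes. This version carries four alanine substitutions (F951A, F955A, I958A, F960A). The "NES-mut" name indicates that they are intended to disrupt a nuclear export signal. Expression is driven by the CMV enhancer/promoter followed by two short tet operator matches, which the annotation software labels as PLtetO-1 fragments. This arrangement makes transcription tetracycline-regulatable in cells expressing the Tet repressor, and the bGH polyadenylation signal terminates the transcript. The FLAG and HA epitopes allow detection and immunoprecipitation, and the streptavidin-binding peptide adds an affinity step for tandem purification of protein complexes.

Downstream, an FRT site sits immediately before a hygromycin resistance gene with an SV40 poly(A) signal, and no intact promoter is annotated in front of it. This is the usual Flp-mediated integration design. Recombination into a genomic FRT site in a suitable host line places the marker behind a resident promoter, yielding isogenic stable lines with inducible expression. The associated publication title suggests the construct serves to study TNRC6A nucleocytoplasmic localization and its role in carrying Argonaute into the nucleus.
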