Addgene plasmid #42046: pcDNA5/FRT/TO/FLAG-HA-SBP-TNRC6A-NES-mut
Depositing lab: Kumiko Ui-Tei. Depositing organization: The University of Tokyo. Publication: Human TNRC6A is an Argonaute-navigator protein for microRNA-mediated gene silencing in the nucleus. Nishi K, Nishi A, Nagasawa T, Ui-Tei K. RNA. 2013 Jan;19(1):17-35. doi: 10.1261/rna.034769.112. Epub 2012 Nov 13. PubMed 23150874.
Backbone
  Vector backbone: pcDNA5/FRT/TO/FLAG-HA-SBP
  Backbone size w/o insert (bp): 5369
  Total vector size (bp): 10499
  Vector type: Mammalian Expression
  Selectable markers: Hygromycin
Growth in bacteria
  Bacterial resistance: Ampicillin, 100 μg/mL
  Growth temperature: 37°C
  Growth strain: DH5alpha
  Copy number: High Copy
Gene/Insert
  Gene/Insert name: TNRC6A (alt name: GW182)
  Species: H. sapiens (human)
  Insert size (bp): 5130
  Mutation: F951A, F955A, I958A, F960A
  GenBank ID: AAK62026.1
  Entrez Gene: TNRC6A (a.k.a. CAGH26, FAME6, GW1, GW182, TNRC6)
  Tag / fusion protein: FLAG (N terminal on backbone); HA (N terminal on backbone); SBP (N terminal on backbone)
  Cloning method: Ligation Independent Cloning
  Sequencing primers: 5′ CGCAAATGGGCGGTAGGCGTG
Terms and licenses: Academic/Nonprofit Terms; Industry Terms: Not Available to Industry
How to cite: pcDNA5/FRT/TO/FLAG-HA-SBP-TNRC6A-NES-mut was a gift from Kumiko Ui-Tei (Addgene plasmid # 42046 ; http://n2t.net/addgene:42046 ; RRID:Addgene_42046)
