>Addgene plasmid #42046 | pcDNA5/FRT/TO/FLAG-HA-SBP-TNRC6A-NES-mut | addgene partial sequence | sequence record 59630 | LNCX 5'-AGCTCGTTTAGTGAACCGTCAGATC-3'
TTTTGACCTCCATAGAAGACACCGGGACCGATCCAGCCTCCGGACTCTAGCGTTTCCACCGCGGTGGCGG
CCGCCACCATGGATTACAAGGATGACGACGACGATAAGTACCCATACGATGTTCCAGATTACGCTTCTAT
GGACGAGAAGACCACCGGCTGGCGGGGCGGCCACGTGGTGGAGGGCCTGGCCGGCGAGCTGGAGCAGCTG
CGGGCCAGGCTGGAGCACCACCCTCAGGGCCAGCGGGAGCCCTGCCCGGGCGGATCCATGGATGCTGATT
CTGCCTCCAGTTCTGAATCAGAGAGAAACATCACTATCATGGCTTCAGGGAACACAGGTGGTGAAAAAGA
TGGCCTTCGGAATAGCACTGGACTTGGTTCCCAAAACAAGTTTGTAGTTGGTAGCAGCAGCAATAATGTG
GGCCATGGAAGTAGTACTGGGCCATGGGGTTTTTCCCATGGAGCCATAATAAGCACATGTCAGGTCTCTG
TGGATGCTCCTGAAAGCAAATCTGAAAGTAGCAACAATAGAATGAATGCTTGGGGCACTGTAAGTTCTTC
ATCAAATGGAGGGTTAAATCCAAGCACTTTGAATTCAGCTAGCAACCATGGTGCCTGGCCAGTATTAGAG
AACAATGGACTTGCCCTAAAAGGGCCTGTAGGGAGTGGTAGTTCTGGCATTAATATTCAGTGCAGTACTA
TAGGCCAGATGCCTAACAATCAGAGTATTAACTCTAAAGTGAGTGGTGGTTCTACCCATGGTACCTGGGG
AAGCCTTCAGGAAACTTGTGAATCTGAAGTAAGTGGTACACAGAAGGTTTCATTCAGTGGTCAACCTCAA
AATATTACCACTGAAATGACTGGACCAAATAACACTACTAACTTTATGACCTCTAGTTTACCAAACTCCG
GTTCAGTGCA
