>Addgene plasmid #42046 | pcDNA5/FRT/TO/FLAG-HA-SBP-TNRC6A-NES-mut | addgene partial sequence | sequence record 60124 | hTNRC6A-R1 5'-GGAAATCTGAGGCCGAGAAC-3'
GATTGTAATCACCAATATTTAGGCTATGTTTATCTATCTCCATTCGTTTGTCTTGTAACATTCCTCCAGA
AAGGTCCATCTTATTGCTTTGTACATTTTCCTCTGGTGAGTCTCTCGAAGCACTGGCGTTTGAAGCCTGT
TTAACGGCTGGATTTATCCACGCTTCTTCTTGTTTGTTTCCACCTTTCATCATTCCCCTTTCCCTTCTCC
TTTTTTTGCCACTCAGACCCTTCGATGACATTTTCTTTGTATATGGTGGCCAATTTAAAGATGAGTTAAG
CTCTTGAGATGAATTACTATTCCACATTCCAATCTCCACATCCTCTTCCTCTTCCCAGCCAGTGGGGCGA
TTTCCAGGCAATGGCATATCATCACCACACCAGCCATCTTGCATAGATTTTGGCCCAGATTTGCTTAATG
CTTGTGGACCAACAGAGCTGGAGCCCCACGTGGATGTGCTGGATGCCGCAGCAATGGGTTCCCCCCAGCT
GGGACCACTGTCTATGGGCTTACCCCATGCTGAAGTACCATTATCCACAGTTGTGGCTGGAGTAGAAGGC
TCCCCCCAGGGCTCACCCCAGCCAGAGCCACTGCTTGCCTCTTTGTTTGAGATGGCACTTGCAGGCGTTA
GCAGCTGATGTACCTGTGCTTGCTGGTCTGAACGGCTGTTGCCATTTGGGACGTTTTTGTTCCACATGTT
CACATTTTTGTAGTTGTATTTGCTTGGATCTCCCCAAGCTGAAGTTCCATCATCAATCTCCATTTTGCGA
CGTATAGATTCTGGGGATGGTTCCTCCCAGCCTGTGGGTTCTTCTTCTTTTGCTGGGGCTGGTATAGGTC
CCCCCAGCCAGCCTGTACCAGGAGGTTTGCCTGTAGCTGGTGGGATTCCCCAAGATCCAACAATGTC
